Addgene plasmid #99855: AAV-KrasG13A/sgKras/Cre
Purpose: Expresses Cre-recombinase, a barcoded HDR template to introduce a G13A mutation into the endogenous Kras locus, and a Kras-targeting sgRNA to enhance HDR.
Depositing lab: Monte Winslow. Depositing organization: Stanford University. Publication: Multiplexed in vivo homology-directed repair and tumor barcoding enables parallel quantification of Kras variant oncogenicity. Winters IP, Chiou SH, Paulk NK, McFarland CD, Lalgudi PV, Ma RK, Lisowski L, Connolly AJ, Petrov DA, Kay MA, Winslow MM. Nat Commun. 2017 Dec 12;8(1):2053. doi: 10.1038/s41467-017-01519-y. PubMed 29233960.
Backbone
  Vector backbone: 388-MCS AAV
  Backbone size w/o insert (bp): 5958
  Vector type: Mammalian Expression, AAV, Cre/Lox
Growth in bacteria
  Bacterial resistance: Ampicillin, 100 μg/mL
  Growth temperature: 37°C
  Growth strain: NEB Stable
  Copy number: High Copy
Gene/Insert
  Gene/Insert name: Kras
  gRNA/shRNA sequence: GACTGAGTATAAACTTGTGG
  Species: M. musculus (mouse)
  Insert size (bp): 2014
  Mutation: AvrII site (CAAAGG>CCTAGG), PAM/sgRNA mutations (GACTGAGTATAAACTTGTGGTGG>GACTGAGTATAAACTAGTAGTCG), G13A mutation (GGC>GCC), Barcode = (AGGCAAGAGCGCCTTGACGATA>AGGGAAATCAGCGCTAACGATT), BsiWI site (CGTGCG>CGTACG)
  Entrez Gene: Kras (a.k.a. K-Ras, K-Ras 2, K-ras, Ki-ras, Kras-2, Kras2, c-K-ras, c-Ki-ras, p21B, ras)
  Cloning method: Restriction Enzyme; 5′ cloning site NcoI, AvrII (not destroyed); 3′ cloning site BsiWI, XhoI (not destroyed)
Terms and licenses: Academic/Nonprofit Terms; Industry Terms: Not Available to Industry
How to cite: AAV-KrasG13A/sgKras/Cre was a gift from Monte Winslow (Addgene plasmid # 99855 ; http://n2t.net/addgene:99855 ; RRID:Addgene_99855)
