[The description below was written by a language model from this plasmid's Addgene catalogue record and pLannotate feature annotations shown in this document.]
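Description:
AAV-KrasG13A/sgKras/Cre is an adeno-associated virus transfer plasmid built on the 388-MCS AAV backbone and designed for in vivo genome editing of the mouse Kras locus. The 7,974 bp plasmid is propagated in E. coli through a high-copy ColE1/pUC-type origin with ampicillin selection (AmpR/β-lactamase). The backbone also carries an f1 origin and remnants of pUC-style lac elements. A recombination-deficient host strain is listed for growth, which is usual for plasmids containing repeat-prone ITRs.

Between the two AAV2 inverted terminal repeats, which direct packaging of the intervening DNA into AAV particles, sit three functional modules. The first is a roughly 2 kb mouse Kras genomic fragment that acts as a homology-directed repair template. The annotation software detects only a short KRAS coding segment within it and matches this to a turkey orthologue, but the record gives the species as mouse. The template carries the G13A codon change, silent changes in the PAM and sgRNA target so that the repaired allele is not re-cut, a barcode placed in nearby wobble positions to tag individual editing events, and engineered AvrII and BsiWI sites used for cloning. The second module is a human U6 promoter driving a Kras-targeting guide fused to the S. pyogenes Cas9 gRNA scaffold. This guide produces the double-strand break that stimulates HDR. The third is a mouse PGK promoter driving Cre recombinase, terminated by a bGH polyadenylation signal.

Cas9 is not encoded, so the nuclease must come from the recipient cells or animals. Cre would serve to recombine loxP-flanked alleles in the host, although the record does not name those alleles. According to the associated publication title, the construct is used for multiplexed in vivo HDR and tumour barcoding to quantify the oncogenicity of Kras variants in parallel.
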