Features (pLannotate 1.2.2; 22 found; start..end, strand, type, name):
      1..110     +  repeat_region  AAV2 ITR (fragment): inverted terminal repeat of adeno-associated virus serotype 2 inverted
   1246..1356    +  CDS            KRAS (fragment): RASK_MELGA - Experimental evidence at protein level: Swiss-Prot protein existence level 1. Ras proteins bind GDP/GTP and possess intrinsic GTPase activity. Plays an important role in the regulation of cell proliferation. May play a role in promoting oncogenic events by inducing transcriptional silencing of tumor suppressor genes (TSGs). From Meleagris gallopavo (Wild turkey).
   2241..2481    +  promoter       U6 promoter: RNA polymerase III promoter for human U6 snRNA
   2510..2585    +  misc_RNA       gRNA scaffold: guide RNA scaffold for the Streptococcus pyogenes CRISPR/Cas9 system
   2638..3130    +  promoter       PGK promoter: mouse phosphoglycerate kinase 1 promoter
   3160..4190    +  CDS            Cre (fragment): site-specific recombinase Cre is a site-specific recombinase from bacteriophage P1. Recombination occurs at loxP sequences.
   4224..4430    +  polyA_signal   bGH poly(A) signal: bovine growth hormone polyadenylation signal
   4526..4635    -  repeat_region  AAV2 ITR (fragment): inverted terminal repeat of adeno-associated virus serotype 2 inverted
   4646..4693    -  misc_feature   MCS (fragment): pUC18/19 multiple cloning site
   4690..4847    +  CDS            lacZα (fragment): LacZα fragment of β-galactosidase; lacZ fragment
   4853..4904    -  misc_feature   bom (fragment): basis of mobility region from pBR322
   4923..5377    +  rep_origin     f1 ori (sequence partly withheld): f1 bacteriophage origin of replication; arrow indicates direction of (+) strand synthesis
   5378..5427    -  misc_feature   bom (fragment): basis of mobility region from pBR322
   5529..5564    -  CDS            rop (fragment): Rop protein, which maintains plasmids at low copy number; rop
   5659..5763    +  promoter       AmpR promoter: bla
   5764..6624    +  CDS            AmpR: β-lactamase; bla; confers resistance to ampicillin, carbenicillin, and related antibiotics
   6795..7383    +  rep_origin     ori: high-copy-number ColE1/pMB1/pBR322/pUC origin of replication
   7566..7658    +  CDS            lacI (fragment): lac repressor; lacI; The lac repressor binds to the lac operator to inhibit transcription in E. coli. This inhibition can be relieved by adding lactose or isopropyl-β-D-thiogalactopyranoside (IPTG).
   7671..7692    +  protein_bind   CAP binding site: CAP binding activates transcription in the presence of cAMP. E. coli catabolite activator protein
   7707..7737    +  promoter       lac promoter: promoter for the E. coli lac operon
   7745..7761    +  protein_bind   lac operator: The lac repressor binds to the lac operator to inhibit transcription in E. coli. This inhibition can be relieved by adding lactose or isopropyl-β-D-thiogalactopyranoside (IPTG). lac repressor encoded by lacI
   7798..7816    -  misc_feature   MCS (fragment): pUC18/19 multiple cloning site
>Addgene plasmid #99855 | AAV-KrasG13A/sgKras/Cre | depositor full sequence | sequence record 200262 | AAV-KrasG13A/sgKras/Cre sequence 7974 bps
TTGGCCACTCCCTCTCTGCGCGCTCGCTCGCTCACTGAGGCCGGGCGACCAAAGGTCGCCCGACGCCCGG
GCTTTGCCCGGGCGGCCTCAGTGAGCGAGCGAGCGCGCAGAGAGGGAGTGGCCAACTCCATCACTAGGGG
TTCCTGGAGGGGTGGAGTCGTGACGTAAAGATCTGATATCATCGATCGCGATGCATTAATTAAGCGGCCG
CCATGGCAGTTCTTTTGTATCCATTTGTCTCTTTATCTGCAATAATATATGTTCTACAAGGGAAAGGAGA
TAAAGTGTATATATTAATTTTATTTCAAAAATGTTTGGAAAAGCAGACTAGGAAACAACAGTGTTGTATT
CAGGGCTGTTAACTGTATACAGTGCCAGCACTTAGTGCACCTGTTGGGAGTGCAGTGTATTATAAGCAAG
GCAGAAGTCACAGAGGTTACTGAGAAACTCTTTTATGTTCTTTACATTTTTTTTCTTGCCAAAAATAGTC
TTTATCTCTGAATTTCATTCAATTTTATTTCCTTGTACAGAGGTACTGTTTTTAGTACTCAAAGGATTAT
ATGTTAAAATTGATCTGATCCTATACCAAATATTTAAACCCATTTCCCACAGATAGTTTATAGATTAAAA
TGCCATCAAATATTATCTTTATTTGCTTCATTGCCTAAATATGTCTTTCCCCAGCACAGTGCAGTTTTGA
CACCAGCTTCGGCTTCCTATTTTGTTGCCCTTTATTGCAGAACTGCTCTGATGGCTTTAAAACAGTTCTC
TGCAGTTGTTGGCTCCAACACAGATGTTCTTAGGCTACCTAACTTCTAACTTTTAATATCCAGTCAACAA
AGAATACCGCAAGGGTAGGTGTTGGGATAGCTGTCGACAAGCTCATGCGGGTGTGTCCACAGGGTATAGC
GTACTATGCAGAATATTTGTACTGAGTGAAGTCATGATACATTCCTTTGAGAGCCATTAGCTGCTACAAA
ACAGTAATCTGGCTGTTTAGATCAACAAGCTAAATGATAGAAGATGAAAGTACTGGTTTCCATGTATTTT
TATTAAGTGTTGATGAGAAAGTTGTAAGTGACTTACAGGTTACTCTGTACATCTGTAGTCACTGAATTCG
GAATATCTTAGAGTTTTACACACCTAGGTGAGTGTTAAAATATTGATAAAGTTTTTGATAATCTTGTGTG
AGACATGTTCTAATTTAGTTGTATTTTATTATTTTTATTGTAAGGCCTGCTGAAAATGACTGAGTATAAA
CTAGTAGTCGTTGGAGCTGGTGCCGTGGGGAAATCAGCGCTAACGATACAGCTAATTCAGAATCACTTTG
TGGATGAGTATGACCCTACGATAGAGGTAACGCTGCTCTACAGTCTGCGTACGCTTGTAAAGGACGGCAG
CCAGCCGCTTTGAAAAAGATATCATTTTTATATTTATTAGAAAATTATATTGAAAGTTATTTCAGTTATA
TGTGATGTCCTTTAGTTCCAAGGCTTTAAACTGGGTGTTAGGGAACCATAGGTGCAAGAAAGTCCACTTC
TCATGAGAGCTCACCACAGAGAAAGAAAGTCCACTTCTCATGAGAGCTTACCACAGAGAGTAAGGTCCAA
GATGCCATCCGTGCTTTGTATTTGCATTTTGATAAATAAATTTCATGATTTTGTGAGAGTTAAGAATATA
GCTTTGCCTTTGATCTATTCCTGAAAGGTTTGTTGTTGTTTTATGGGTTTGTTGTTATTGTGTTGTTGTT
TGGTGTCTTTTAGGCAGGGTCTTACTATGCAGCCCTGACCGGCCTAGAACTCAACTATGTAGACCAGACT
AGCTCTGAATTCTCAGAGATCCATCTACCTGCCTCTGCTGCCCAGATGCTGCGATTAAAGATGTACACCA
CCATGTACAGTGAAAGTTACTCTTTTGAAAACACTTTATTGTTATAGATTACTTGGAATGTTGATGTGAT
GAGAAAATTTGATTATACTAGGAAAATAGAATCACTTGATGGTTGAGCTTTTTTTTTAAGACTTATTTAT
TTTATGTAAGTGAGTACACTGCTTCTCTCTTCAGACACACCAGAAGAGGGCATCAGATCCCATTAAGATG
GCTGTGAGCCACCATGTGGTTGCTGGGAATTGAACTCAGGACCTCTGGAAAGGCAGTCAGTGCTCTTTTT
TTGTTTAAAGATTTATTTATTTTTATGAATACAGTGTCACTGTCTTCATACACACAAGAGCTCGAGCTGT
GAGGGCCTATTTCCCATGATTCCTTCATATTTGCATATACGATACAAGGCTGTTAGAGAGATAATTGGAA
TTAATTTGACTGTAAACACAAAGATATTAGTACAAAATACGTGACGTAGAAAGTAATAATTTCTTGGGTA
GTTTGCAGTTTTAAAATTATGTTTTAAAATGGACTATCATATGCTTACCGTAACTTGAAAGTATTTCGAT
TTCTTGGCTTTATATATCTTGTGGAAAGGACCAAACACCGACTGAGTATAAACTTGTGGGTTTTAGAGCT
AGAAATAGCAAGTTAAAATAAGGCTAGTCCGTTATCAACTTGAAAAAGTGGCACCGAGTCGGTGCTTTTT
TGTTTGGCGCGCCTATGGCTTAATTAACATGGCGGCCGCATTCTACCGGGTAGGGGAGGCGCTTTTCCCA
AGGCAGTCTGGAGCATGCGCTTTAGCAGCCCCGCTGGGCACTTGGCGCTACACAAGTGGCCTCTGGCCTC
GCACACATTCCACATCCACCGGTAGGCGCCAACCGGCTCCGTTCTTTGGTGGCCCCTTCGCGCCACCTTC
TACTCCTCCCCTAGTCAGGAAGTTCCCCCCCGCCCCGCAGCTCGCGTCGTGCAGGACGTGACAAATGGAA
GTAGCACGTCTCACTAGTCTCGTGCAGATGGACAGCACCGCTGAGCAATGGAAGCGGGTAGGCCTTTGGG
GCAGCGGCCAATAGCAGCTTTGCTCCTTCGCTTTCTGGGCTCAGAGGCTGGGAAGGGGTGGGTCCGGGGG
CGGGCTCAGGGGCGGGCTCAGGGGCGGGGCGGGCGCCCGAAGGTCCTCCGGAGGCCCGGCATTCTGCACG
CTTCAAAAGCGCACGTCTGCCGCGCTGTTCTCCTCTTCCTCATCTCCGGGACCCGGGATGCCCAAGAAGA
AGAGGAAGGTGTCCAATTTACTGACCGTACACCAAAATTTGCCTGCATTACCGGTCGATGCAACGAGTGA
TGAGGTTCGCAAGAACCTGATGGACATGTTCAGGGATCGCCAGGCGTTTTCTGAGCATACCTGGAAAATG
CTTCTGTCCGTTTGCCGGTCGTGGGCGGCATGGTGCAAGTTGAATAACCGGAAATGGTTTCCCGCAGAAC
CTGAAGATGTTCGCGATTATCTTCTATATCTTCAGGCGCGCGGTCTGGCAGTAAAAACTATCCAGCAACA
TTTGGGCCAGCTAAACATGCTTCATCGTCGGTCCGGGCTGCCACGACCAAGTGACAGCAATGCTGTTTCA
CTGGTTATGCGGCGGATCCGAAAAGAAAACGTTGATGCCGGTGAACGTGCAAAACAGGCTCTAGCGTTCG
AACGCACTGATTTCGACCAGGTTCGTTCACTCATGGAAAATAGCGATCGCTGCCAGGATATACGTAATCT
GGCATTTCTGGGGATTGCTTATAACACCCTGTTACGTATAGCCGAAATTGCCAGGATCAGGGTTAAAGAT
ATCTCACGTACTGACGGTGGGAGAATGTTAATCCATATTGGCAGAACGAAAACGCTGGTTAGCACCGCAG
GTGTAGAGAAGGCACTTAGCCTGGGGGTAACTAAACTGGTCGAGCGATGGATTTCCGTCTCTGGTGTAGC
TGATGATCCGAATAACTACCTGTTTTGCCGGGTCAGAAAAAATGGTGTTGCCGCGCCATCTGCCACCAGC
CAGCTATCAACTCGCGCCCTGGAAGGGATTTTTGAAGCAACTCATCGATTGATTTACGGCGCTAAGGATG
ACTCTGGTCAGAGATACCTGGCCTGGTCTGGACACAGTGCCCGTGTCGGAGCCGCGCGAGATATGGCCCG
CGCTGGAGTTTCAATACCGGAGATCATGCAAGCTGGTGGCTGGACCAATGTAAATATTGTCATGAACTAT
ATCCGTAACCTGGATAGTGAAACAGGGGCAATGGTGCGCCTGCTGGAAGATGGCGATTAGCCATGTTTAA
GGGTTCCTCTAGTGTACACGCGTTGTGCCTTCTAGTTGCCAGCCATCTGTTGTTTGCCCCTCCCCCGTGC
CTTCCTTGACCCTGGAAGGTGCCACTCCCACTGTCCTTTCCTAATAAAATGAGGAAATTGCATCGCATTG
TCTGAGTAGGTGTCATTCTATTCTGGGGGGTGGGGTGGGGCAGGACAGCAAGGGGGAGGATTGGGAAGAC
AATAGCAGGCATGCTGGGGAACGCGTGATATCAGATCTGTTACGTAGATAAGTAGCATGGCGGGTTAATC
ATTAACTACAAGGAACCCCTAGTGATGGAGTTGGCCACTCCCTCTCTGCGCGCTCGCTCGCTCACTGAGG
CCGCCCGGGCAAAGCCCGGGCGTCGGGCGACCTTTGGTCGCCCGGCCTCAGTGAGCGAGCGAGCGCGCAG
AGAGGGAGTGGCCAAAGCGCGCAGCTGCCTGCAGGTCGACTCTAGAGGATCCCCGGGTACCGAGCTCGAA
TTCACTGGCCGTCGTTTTACAACGTCGTGACTGGGAAAACCCTGGCGTTACCCAACTTAATCGCCTTGCA
GCACATCCCCCTTTCGCCAGCTGGCGTAATAGCGAAGAGGCCCGCACCGATCGCCCTTCCCAACAGTTGC
GCAGCCTGAATGGCGAATGGCGCCTGATGCGGTATTTTCTCCTTACGCATCTGTGCGGTATTTCACACCG
CATA
[94 nt withheld, positions 4905-4998]
T
[46 nt withheld, positions 5000-5045]
C
[141 nt withheld, positions 5047-5187]
CCTTTGACGTTGGAGTCCACGTTCTTT
[37 nt withheld, positions 5215-5251]
ACTCTATCTCGGGCTATTCTTTTGATTTATAAGGGATTTTGCCGATTTCGGTCTATTGGTTAAAAAATGA
GCTGATTTAACAAAAATTTAACGCGAATTTTAACAAAATATTAACGTTTACAATTTTATGGTGCACTCTC
AGTACAATCTGCTCTGATGCCGCATAGTTAAGCCAGCCCCGACACCCGCCAACACCCGCTGACGCGCCCT
GACGGGCTTGTCTGCTCCCGGCATCCGCTTACAGACAAGCTGTGACCGTCTCCGGGAGCTGCATGTGTCA
GAGGTTTTCACCGTCATCACCGAAACGCGCGAGACGAAAGGGCCTCGTGATACGCCTATTTTTATAGGTT
AATGTCATGATAATAATGGTTTCTTAGACGTCAGGTGGCACTTTTCGGGGAAATGTGCGCGGAACCCCTA
TTTGTTTATTTTTCTAAATACATTCAAATATGTATCCGCTCATGAGACAATAACCCTGATAAATGCTTCA
ATAATATTGAAAAAGGAAGAGTATGAGTATTCAACATTTCCGTGTCGCCCTTATTCCCTTTTTTGCGGCA
TTTTGCCTTCCTGTTTTTGCTCACCCAGAAACGCTGGTGAAAGTAAAAGATGCTGAAGATCAGTTGGGTG
CACGAGTGGGTTACATCGAACTGGATCTCAACAGCGGTAAGATCCTTGAGAGTTTTCGCCCCGAAGAACG
TTTTCCAATGATGAGCACTTTTAAAGTTCTGCTATGTGGCGCGGTATTATCCCGTATTGACGCCGGGCAA
GAGCAACTCGGTCGCCGCATACACTATTCTCAGAATGACTTGGTTGAGTACTCACCAGTCACAGAAAAGC
ATCTTACGGATGGCATGACAGTAAGAGAATTATGCAGTGCTGCCATAACCATGAGTGATAACACTGCGGC
CAACTTACTTCTGACAACGATCGGAGGACCGAAGGAGCTAACCGCTTTTTTGCACAACATGGGGGATCAT
GTAACTCGCCTTGATCGTTGGGAACCGGAGCTGAATGAAGCCATACCAAACGACGAGCGTGACACCACGA
TGCCTGTAGCAATGGCAACAACGTTGCGCAAACTATTAACTGGCGAACTACTTACTCTAGCTTCCCGGCA
ACAATTAATAGACTGGATGGAGGCGGATAAAGTTGCAGGACCACTTCTGCGCTCGGCCCTTCCGGCTGGC
TGGTTTATTGCTGATAAATCTGGAGCCGGTGAGCGTGGGTCTCGCGGTATCATTGCAGCACTGGGGCCAG
ATGGTAAGCCCTCCCGTATCGTAGTTATCTACACGACGGGGAGTCAGGCAACTATGGATGAACGAAATAG
ACAGATCGCTGAGATAGGTGCCTCACTGATTAAGCATTGGTAACTGTCAGACCAAGTTTACTCATATATA
CTTTAGATTGATTTAAAACTTCATTTTTAATTTAAAAGGATCTAGGTGAAGATCCTTTTTGATAATCTCA
TGACCAAAATCCCTTAACGTGAGTTTTCGTTCCACTGAGCGTCAGACCCCGTAGAAAAGATCAAAGGATC
TTCTTGAGATCCTTTTTTTCTGCGCGTAATCTGCTGCTTGCAAACAAAAAAACCACCGCTACCAGCGGTG
GTTTGTTTGCCGGATCAAGAGCTACCAACTCTTTTTCCGAAGGTAACTGGCTTCAGCAGAGCGCAGATAC
CAAATACTGTTCTTCTAGTGTAGCCGTAGTTAGGCCACCACTTCAAGAACTCTGTAGCACCGCCTACATA
CCTCGCTCTGCTAATCCTGTTACCAGTGGCTGCTGCCAGTGGCGATAAGTCGTGTCTTACCGGGTTGGAC
TCAAGACGATAGTTACCGGATAAGGCGCAGCGGTCGGGCTGAACGGGGGGTTCGTGCACACAGCCCAGCT
TGGAGCGAACGACCTACACCGAACTGAGATACCTACAGCGTGAGCTATGAGAAAGCGCCACGCTTCCCGA
AGGGAGAAAGGCGGACAGGTATCCGGTAAGCGGCAGGGTCGGAACAGGAGAGCGCACGAGGGAGCTTCCA
GGGGGAAACGCCTGGTATCTTTATAGTCCTGTCGGGTTTCGCCACCTCTGACTTGAGCGTCGATTTTTGT
GATGCTCGTCAGGGGGGCGGAGCCTATGGAAAAACGCCAGCAACGCGGCCTTTTTACGGTTCCTGGCCTT
TTGCTGGCCTTTTGCTCACATGTTCTTTCCTGCGTTATCCCCTGATTCTGTGGATAACCGTATTACCGCC
TTTGAGTGAGCTGATACCGCTCGCCGCAGCCGAACGACCGAGCGCAGCGAGTCAGTGAGCGAGGAAGCGG
AAGAGCGCCCAATACGCAAACCGCCTCTCCCCGCGCGTTGGCCGATTCATTAATGCAGCTGGCACGACAG
GTTTCCCGACTGGAAAGCGGGCAGTGAGCGCAACGCAATTAATGTGAGTTAGCTCACTCATTAGGCACCC
CAGGCTTTACACTTTATGCTTCCGGCTCGTATGTTGTGTGGAATTGTGAGCGGATAACAATTTCACACAG
GAAACAGCTATGACCATGATTACGCCAAGCTTGCATGCCTGCAGGCAGCTGCGCGCTCGAACTTCATGCC
TGCCGACCTTCCCCAGGTCACGATCCGGACGGCGGGTGAGTTCACATTTTARCAGCCGGACGTGCARACT
CCGCTGGTGGTCTAACGTCGGTTAGGTCCCTTGAATCACGGGACATATGTTGGTGTTGGAGGT
