>Addgene plasmid #99855 | AAV-KrasG13A/sgKras/Cre | addgene partial sequence | sequence record 200263 | Addgene Partial NGS Result
CTGATATCATCGATCGCGATGCATTAATTAAGCGGCCGCCATGGCAGTTCTTTTGTATCCATTTGTCTCT
TTATCTGCAATAATATATGTTCTACAAGGGAAAGGAGATAAAGTGTATATATTAATTTTATTTCAAAAAT
GTTTGGAAAAGCAGACTAGGAAACAACAGTGTTGTATTCAGGGCTGTTAACTGTATACAGTGCCAGCACT
TAGTGCACCTGTTGGGAGTGCAGTGTATTATAAGCAAGGCAGAAGTCACAGAGGTTACTGAGAAACTCTT
TTATGTTCTTTACATTTTTTTTCTTGCCAAAAATAGTCTTTATCTCTGAATTTCATTCAATTTTATTTCC
TTGTACAGAGGTACTGTTTTTAGTACTCAAAGGATTATATGTTAAAATTGATCTGATCCTATACCAAATA
TTTAAACCCATTTCCCACAGATAGTTTATAGATTAAAATGCCATCAAATATTATCTTTATTTGCTTCATT
GCCTAAATATGTCTTTCCCCAGCACAGTGCAGTTTTGACACCAGCTTCGGCTTCCTATTTTGTTGCCCTT
TATTGCAGAACTGCTCTGATGGCTTTAAAACAGTTCTCTGCAGTTGTTGGCTCCAACACAGATGTTCTTA
GGCTACCTAACTTCTAACTTTTAATATCCAGTCAACAAAGAATACCGCAAGGGTAGGTGTTGGGATAGCT
GTCGACAAGCTCATGCGGGTGTGTCCACAGGGTATAGCGTACTATGCAGAATATTTGTACTGAGTGAAGT
CATGATACATTCCTTTGAGAGCCATTAGCTGCTACAAAACAGTAATCTGGCTGTTTAGATCAACAAGCTA
AATGATAGAAGATGAAAGTACTGGTTTCCATGTATTTTTATTAAGTGTTGATGAGAAAGTTGTAAGTGAC
TTACAGGTTACTCTGTACATCTGTAGTCACTGAATTCGGAATATCTTAGAGTTTTACACACCTAGGTGAG
TGTTAAAATATTGATAAAGTTTTTGATAATCTTGTGTGAGACATGTTCTAATTTAGTTGTATTTTATTAT
TTTTATTGTAAGGCCTGCTGAAAATGACTGAGTATAAACTAGTAGTCGTTGGAGCTGGTGCCGTGGGGAA
ATCAGCGCTAACAATACAGCTAATTCAGAATCACTTTGTGGATGAGTATGACCCTACGATAGAGGTAACG
CTGCTCTACAGTCTGCGTACGCTTGTAAAGGACGGCAGCCAGCCGCTTTGAAAAAGATATCATTTTTATA
TTTATTAGAAAATTATATTGAAAGTTATTTCAGTTATATGTGATGTCCTTTAGTTCCAAGGCTTTAAACT
GGGTGTTAGGGAACCATAGGTGCAAGAAAGTCCACTTCTCATGAGAGCTCACCACAGAGAAAGAAAGTCC
ACTTCTCATGAGAGCTTACCACAGAGAGTAAGGTCCAAGATGCCATCCGTGCTTTGTATTTGCATTTTGA
TAAATAAATTTCATGATTTTGTGAGAGTTAAGAATATAGCTTTGCCTTTGATCTATTCCTGAAAGGTTTG
TTGTTGTTTTATGGGTTTGTTGTTATTGTGTTGTTGTTTGGTGTCTTTTAGGCAGGGTCTTACTATGCAG
CCCTGACCGGCCTAGAACTCAACTATGTAGACCAGACTAGCTCTGAATTCTCAGAGATCCATCTACCTGC
CTCTGCTGCCCAGATGCTGCGATTAAAGATGTACACCACCATGTACAGTGAAAGTTACTCTTTTGAAAAC
ACTTTATTGTTATAGATTACTTGGAATGTTGATGTGATGAGAAAATTTGATTATACTAGGAAAATAGAAT
CACTTGATGGTTGAGCTTTTTTTTTAAGACTTATTTATTTTATGTAAGTGAGTACACTGCTTCTCTCTTC
AGACACACCAGAAGAGGGCATCAGATCCCATTAAGATGGCTGTGAGCCACCATGTGGTTGCTGGGAATTG
AACTCAGGACCTCTGGAAAGGCAGTCAGTGCTCTTTTTTTGTTTAAAGATTTATTTATTTTTATGAATAC
AGTGTCACTGTCTTCATACACACAAGAGCTCGAGCTGTGAGGGCCTATTTCCCATGATTCCTTCATATTT
GCATATACGATACAAGGCTGTTAGAGAGATAATTGGAATTAATTTGACTGTAAACACAAAGATATTAGTA
CAAAATACGTGACGTAGAAAGTAATAATTTCTTGGGTAGTTTGCAGTTTTAAAATTATGTTTTAAAATGG
ACTATCATATGCTTACCGTAACTTGAAAGTATTTCGATTTCTTGGCTTTATATATCTTGTGGAAAGGACC
AAACACCGACTGAGTATAAACTTGTGGGTTTTAGAGCTAGAAATAGCAAGTTAAAATAAGGCTAGTCCGT
TATCAACTTGAAAAAGTGGCACCGAGTCGGTGCTTTTTTGTTTGGCGCGCCTATGGCTTAATTAACATGG
CGGCCGCATTCTACCGGGTAGGGGAGGCGCTTTTCCCAAGGCAGTCTGGAGCATGCGCTTTAGCAGCCCC
GCTGGGCACTTGGCGCTACACAAGTGGCCTCTGGCCTCGCACACATTCCACATCCACCGGTAGGCGCCAA
CCGGCTCCGTTCTTTGGTGGCCCCTTCGCGCCACCTTCTACTCCTCCCCTAGTCAGGAAGTTCCCCCCCG
CCCCGCAGCTCGCGTCGTGCAGGACGTGACAAATGGAAGTAGCACGTCTCACTAGTCTCGTGCAGATGGA
CAGCACCGCTGAGCAATGGAAGCGGGTAGGCCTTTGGGGCAGCGGCCAATAGCAGCTTTGCTCCTTCGCT
TTCTGGGCTCAGAGGCTGGGAAGGGGTGGGTCCGGGGGCGGGCTCAGGGGCGGGCTCAGGGGCGGGGCGG
GCGCCCGAAGGTCCTCCGGAGGCCCGGCATTCTGCACGCTTCAAAAGCGCACGTCTGCCGCGCTGTTCTC
CTCTTCCTCATCTCCGGGACCCGGGATGCCCAAGAAGAAGAGGAAGGTGTCCAATTTACTGACCGTACAC
CAAAATTTGCCTGCATTACCGGTCGATGCAACGAGTGATGAGGTTCGCAAGAACCTGATGGACATGTTCA
GGGATCGCCAGGCGTTTTCTGAGCATACCTGGAAAATGCTTCTGTCCGTTTGCCGGTCGTGGGCGGCATG
GTGCAAGTTGAATAACCGGAAATGGTTTCCCGCAGAACCTGAAGATGTTCGCGATTATCTTCTATATCTT
CAGGCGCGCGGTCTGGCAGTAAAAACTATCCAGCAACATTTGGGCCAGCTAAACATGCTTCATCGTCGGT
CCGGGCTGCCACGACCAAGTGACAGCAATGCTGTTTCACTGGTTATGCGGCGGATCCGAAAAGAAAACGT
TGATGCCGGTGAACGTGCAAAACAGGCTCTAGCGTTCGAACGCACTGATTTCGACCAGGTTCGTTCACTC
ATGGAAAATAGCGATCGCTGCCAGGATATACGTAATCTGGCATTTCTGGGGATTGCTTATAACACCCTGT
TACGTATAGCCGAAATTGCCAGGATCAGGGTTAAAGATATCTCACGTACTGACGGTGGGAGAATGTTAAT
CCATATTGGCAGAACGAAAACGCTGGTTAGCACCGCAGGTGTAGAGAAGGCACTTAGCCTGGGGGTAACT
AAACTGGTCGAGCGATGGATTTCCGTCTCTGGTGTAGCTGATGATCCGAATAACTACCTGTTTTGCCGGG
TCAGAAAAAATGGTGTTGCCGCGCCATCTGCCACCAGCCAGCTATCAACTCGCGCCCTGGAAGGGATTTT
TGAAGCAACTCATCGATTGATTTACGGCGCTAAGGATGACTCTGGTCAGAGATACCTGGCCTGGTCTGGA
CACAGTGCCCGTGTCGGAGCCGCGCGAGATATGGCCCGCGCTGGAGTTTCAATACCGGAGATCATGCAAG
CTGGTGGCTGGACCAATGTAAATATTGTCATGAACTATATCCGTAACCTGGATAGTGAAACAGGGGCAAT
GGTGCGCCTGCTGGAAGATGGCGATTAGCCATGTTTAAGGGTTCCTCTAGTGTACACGCGTTGTGCCTTC
TAGTTGCCAGCCATCTGTTGTTTGCCCCTCCCCCGTGCCTTCCTTGACCCTGGAAGGTGCCACTCCCACT
GTCCTTTCCTAATAAAATGAGGAAATTGCATCGCATTGTCTGAGTAGGTGTCATTCTATTCTGGGGGGTG
GGGTGGGGCAGGACAGCAAGGGGGAGGATTGGGAAGACAATAGCAGGCATGCTGGGGAACGCGTGATATC
AGATCTGTTACGTAGATAAGTAGCATGGCGGGTTAATCATTAACTACAAGGAACCCCTAGTGATGGAGTT
GGCCACTCCCTCTCTGCGCGCTCGCTCGCTCACTGAGGCCG
